>Addgene plasmid #240706 | pRECMYC-Eco2 | addgene full sequence | sequence record 483558 | Addgene NGS Result
CGAGGCGGCCTGCAGGGCCGCAAGGTCACCATCGAGGTGCTCGACGGCGGAGCGCCCGGCGACGACGTCG
CCCGGACCGTCGCCGACCGGTTGCGAGGTCACGGTCTCGACGCCGTGACCGGCTGGCACATCTCGGCCGT
GCGCAACCGCATCTCCCCGGTGGTCCGCGACCGCATCCCGTACGTCTACACCTCGTTGTACGAGGGCGGT
GAACGCACACCGGGCGTGTTCTGCACAGGCGAGACACCGCAGATCCAGATCGCGCCCGCGCTCGCCTGGC
TGCGCGACCACTTCGGCATCCGGTCCTGGTGCCTGGTCGGCGATGACTACATCTGGCCGCGCCGTTCCGC
CGCGGCCGCCCGCGCGTACTGCCGAGATCTGGACCTCGAGCTCAGACGGGAGATCTACGTCCCGTACGGC
ACCGACGATTTCCGCGCACCTGTCCGCAAGGCCATCGCGTCGGGGGCGCAGGCCGTGTTGATGCTGCTCG
TCGGCCAGGACGCCGTGTTGTTCAACCGCGAGTTCGCGCGCGCCGGCGGGCACGACCGCATGGCGCGGTT
CAGCCCGCTGATGGAGGAGAACATGCTGCTGGCCAGCGGCGCCGGCTCCACCGAAAACCTCTATGTCGCC
GCGGCGTACTTCAGTTCACTGGCCACCGCGGGTGCCATGGACCTGATGGGCAGCTACGTCGCCCGCTACG
GCGCCGACGCGCCACCGCTCAACGCGATGGCCGAATCCTGTTACGAGGGTCTGCTTGCGCTCGAGGCCAT
CTTCCAGCGGGCCCACTCCCCCGAGATACCGGACCTGATGGCATCCGCGCACGATGTCGGGTTCGACGGG
CCCCGGGGCCCGATGTGTATGCGCGACAGTCAATTCGACCAGCAGGTCTACATCGCCAGCGCCGACGGCT
ACGACTTCGACATCCTCGACACGCTGGCGACGCTCGACGCTTGAGACCGCGTCACTTCTTTATCTAGATT
TAAAGATCTGGTACCGCGGCCGCGCCACGGATGCCACCACAGGCACTACAACGGAGTTCGCCACGTACAT
CACCACAACCACCGATTCTGGCGGTGAGCTCCCCGATATTCAGCGGAAATGGCTTGGTATCGACCAAGAT
TCGTAGAACCCCGTCTCGTCTGGCTGGTATTCAAAACGGGCGCAACGAAACACGCAACGAGACAGGCATG
GCCCAAACCAGAAAACTAGCGTCTACCAGGACTTTTACCTGTCCGACCCGTTGCAACGGAACCCCCCACG
GAACCCCCGCGACACCCGCTCCCCAATTGCGTTAGAACAGCGGTGGATTGTCGGCTTCGTTGTGGGCCTT
TTGAGCCGCTTCCTGTTCTGCCGCACGCTCTTTCCTCGCCCGATAGCCGAGTCGCTTAACGGTGTCCAGA
TGCAGCCCGAAATGTTTGGCCGTTTGCGGCCAAGAGTGGCCCTCGTCGTCGTGATAGGCGCGGATGCGTT
CGCGGCGTGCAGCCTGCTCGGCGAGCCACTCGCTGCGTTCCTGCGCCACGAGCCGGACGACGTGGCGTTC
GGATAGTCCGGTGATTCGAGCGCCTTCGGCGGCGGTCACGCGCCGCTTTTTGCGGACAGTCGGCTGCCGG
TTGTAGCCGTCGCTGTAGCCGTCGCTCATAGCAATGCCTCCATGGCTGACGCGGACTTTGCGCGCCGCGC
AACTGTGCTCGCCGCCGTGCGCGCTGCTGCGCCCTTCCGCGAGATGGCCGACTGGCGCGCACTGAGTGTG
GCCTCGTAGACCACGATCCCGTCCGCCCAAATGCGCGACTTGGTTGTGATCCAACGCCAAATGCTGTTGG
CGATGGCGCGGACCTCGCTGTCCGGTAGCGGTCCGGGACACACGTCGTTGCACGGAAATTCGGCGTTTCG
CGCGTGGCACTCGGCATAGATCGCGCGGCCGAGTCCGTCCACGTTCCGGGTCGGCAGGTAGATCCGCATG
AGGGCGGGACGATAGGCCCACAACCTGACGGAATCGAACAGTGCGCAATTCCGCCCTAGCGGCGTCGGAG
CCGCTTTGTACGTGGTCTGCTGACGCCAGCGCGGCGGTGGCATGTTCGCGCCGAGCTCGGCCTCGATGTG
GCTGAGTGTGTAGAGATCTGAGTGGAGCCATTCCGTTTCCCAGGCGATGTGGCCGGGGTTTTTGGTCATG
AGGCCTGAGTAACTGCGGTCGCCATCGACGGCGCGCCGAAGGCCTTCGGCGCACGCCGCCATGTATGCGA
GCGGCTTACGCCGCGCGTATTCGGTGCGTGGAACAGGGGCGTTGAGTGCCCACACTGCGTGTGCGTGGCC
GTTGGCGCGATTGCCCACGATCGCGTTGGGCAGCGGATGGGACCCCCGGGCGCTGAGCGCTCGGAGCGCT
GCGTCTGGATGGTCTACGTCCACGACCAGCAGGTTTGCCAGCGCTGTTGGGTTCGCCTCGATGTACCGGC
GGCCTAGGGCCGACGCGCGGCTTTGGCGGTAGATCCCCTCGAGCAGATCGTCGCTTGCCAGCGGCCAGTA
CGGCAGCCAGAGCTGCTCAAATTCGTCGGCGACGTGGCTCACGCTTGGTAGTAGACCACGATTAATCACC
GGTGTATGGTCCGACACGAGCTCCAAGTCAGATATTTCGCTGAGGGGCCACCCCACAACTGCACACTCCC
CCGCTCTCCCGTCGAGCCCTGGTGGTGGAACACCAGCGACAGCCGAGCACCCCCAACCACCTGTACCAAC
CAGGAGGAACACATGCGTCGTTTCGAGGACGTTTCCGGGCCGCTGAGAGCCGCTGTGGCGGCCGTACACG
CCGCCTTAGACCCGTTAGACCCCCTGCCGCCTGAATGCGCGGGTACGAGCCACACAGCGCCCGAACTTAC
GGAGCTGGTGGGCTCACGCGTTGCGCTCGGTCGTTCGGCTGCGGCGAGCGGTATCAGCTCACTCAAAGGC
GGTAATACGGTTATCCACAGAATCAGGGGATAACGCAGGAAAGAACATGTGAGCAAAAGGCCAGCAAAAG
GCCAGGAACCGTAAAAAGGCCGCGTTGCTGGCGTTTTTCCATAGGCTCCGCCCCCCTGACGAGCATCACA
AAAATCGACGCTCAAGTCAGAGGTGGCGAAACCCGACAGGACTATAAAGATACCAGGCGTTTCCCCCTGG
AAGCTCCCTCGTGCGCTCTCCTGTTCCGACCCTGCCGCTTACCGGATACCTGTCCGCCTTTCTCCCCTCG
GGAAGCGTGGCGCTTTCTCATAGCTCACGCTGTAGGTATCTCAGTTCGGTGTAGGTCGTTCGCTCCAAGC
TGGGCTGTGTGCACGAACCCCCCGTTCAGCCCGACCGCTGCGCCTTATCCGGTAACTATCGTCTTGAGTC
CAACCCGGTAAGACACGACTTATCGCCACTGGCAGCAGCCACTGGTAACAGGATTAGCAGAGCGAGGTAT
GTAGGCGGTGCTACAGAGTTCTTGAAGTGGTGGCCTAACTACGGCTACACTAGAAGGACAGTATTTGGTA
TCTGCGCTCTGCTGAAGCCAGTTACCTTCGGAAAAAGAGTTGGTAGCTCTTGATCCGGCAAACAAACCAC
CGCTGGTAGCGGTGGTTTTTTTGTTTGCAAGCAGCAGATTACGCGCAGAAAAAAAGGATCTCAAGAAGAT
CCTTTGATCTTTTCTACGGGGTCTGACGCTCATGGAACTAGTGAGGTCTGCCTCGTGAAGAAGGTGTTGC
TGACTCATACCAGGCCTGAATCGCCCCATCATCCAGCCAGAAAGTGAGGGAGCCACGGTTGGTGAGAGCT
TTGTTGTAGGTGGACCAGTTGGTGATTTTGAACTTTTGCTTTGCCACGGAACGGTCTGCGTTGTCGGGAA
GATGCGTGATCTGATCCTTCAACTCAGCAAAAGTTCGATTTATTCAACAAAGCCGCCGTCCCGTCAAGTC
AGCGTAATGCTCTGCCAGTGTTACAACCAATTAACCAATTCTGATTAGAAAAACTCATCGAGCATCAAAT
GAAACTGCAATTTATTCATATCAGGATTATCAATACCATATTTTTGAAAAAGCCGTTTCTGTAATGAAGG
AGAAAACTCACCGAGGCAGTTCCATAGGATGGCAAGATCCTGGTATCGGTCTGCGATTCCGACTCGTCCA
ACATCAATACAACCTATTAATTTCCCCTCGTCAAAAATAAGGTTATCAAGTGAGAAATCACCATGAGTGA
CGACTGAATCCGGTGAGAATGGCAAAAGATTATGCATTTCTTTCCAGACTTGTTCAACAGGCCAGCCATT
ACGCTCGTCATCAAAATCACTCGCATCAACCAAACCGTTATTCATTCGTGATTGCGCCTGAGCGAGACGA
AATACGCGATCGCTGTTAAAAGGACAATTACAAACAGGAATCGAATGCAACCGGCGCAGGAACACTGCCA
GCGCATCAACAATATTTTCACCTGAATCAGGATATTCTTCTAATACCTGGAATGCTGTTTTCCCGGGGAT
CGCAGTGGTGAGTAACCATGCATCATCAGGAGTACGGATAAAATGCTTGATGGTCGGAAGAGGCATAAAT
TCCGTCAGCCAGTTTAGTCTGACCATCTCATCTGTAACATCATTGGCAACGCTACCTTTGCCATGTTTCA
GAAACAACTCTGGCGCATGGGGCTTCCCATACAAGCGATAGATTGTCGCACCTGATTGCCCGACATTATC
GCGAGCCCATTTATACCCATATAAATCAGCATCCATGTTGGAATTTAATCGCGGCCTCGAGCAAGACGTT
TCCCGTTGAATATGGCTCATAACACCCCTTGTATTACTGTTTATGTAAGCAGACAGTTTTATTGTTCATG
ATGATATATTTTTATCTTGTGCAATGTAACATCAGAGATTTTGAGACACAACGTGGCTTTCCCCCCCCCC
CGACGTCAGGTGGCTAGCTGATCACCGCGGCCATGATGGCATAAAACGAAAGGCCCAGTCTTTCGACTGA
GCCTTTCGTTTTATTTGATGCCTGGCAGTCGATCGTACGCTAGTTGCAGATCAACCACCGCGTCGGAATT
CGCCGGGGCGCTCATGCGTTGGGCCCGTCGAACATGTCGATGACAGCCTTCGCCTCGTCGAACGTGAGGT
CGGCGGCGCGCGTGGCTTTGACGCCGGCCGAATCGGCGAGGAACTTGAACCAATCGGCGTCGTTGTACTT
TTCGGCCTTCTGGATCTCGCCGAGGCGCTTCAGCTGATCGGGATTGGCCATCTGCACGTCGGGCGCCGGC
GCGGTGGCGCGCTGCGCGCGTTGTGCGCGCGACGACTTCGGTGGCGTATCGACCTCGTGCGGCTCGGCGA
TCTCGCCGTCGATGTAGTCGGCCGTCGGCTTGACGGTCGACGGCAGCGCGAGCGCCTGCGACTGTGACAG
GTCGGTGCCCGGGCGATCGTCGGCGCGGATCGCCGCGTCGAGCCGCGTCGTCTTCGGTGCCAGCTTCAGC
ACCTGTTTGAGCGCGGTCTTCCGCTCCATCCAGCGCTGCGGGTCCTTGATGTCGCCCGAGGATCCGACCT
TGCCGCGACGCAATTCCCTGATCTCGTCGGCGGTGAACACGTCCCACAGCGGCTCAGCGCCGGTCACCTC
GACGATCGCGTAGAAGTAGACCGGATTACCCCGATCACCCTTGGCCTTCACGTGTTTCAGCGTCGGATTG
AGGCCCATGGTGTAATGGAATTCGTCGTTCGCGCCGACCCACTGCGCGTCGATCCGGGAGGCGCGCGGGT
GCTGCCAGAACAGTTTGACGATGCCCTGGTAGCCGATGATCAGCTGGCACTCGACCACGCCGCGCCGGGT
GTCGCGGTAGGGCACGAGGTAGCACTCGCCGTTGACACCGGGCTCGAGACCGAGCGCGGCCGAGGTCAGC
AGCGCACCGGCAAATGACTCTTGCGTGCAGTCGTCGAGGGACTGCTTAGCGATGCCAGCAGCTTTCGCGT
TGCGCGACTTGCGGATCTCGGTTTGCACGATCCGCGCGATGCGGTCGGGGTCCATACCCTTGGGCACTGC
ACGCGCCAGCTGCGGCACGAGCACCTGCAGCACTTGCGAGATCGTCTCGGGTGCCTTGGGCGAATCCTGC
TTGGTGACAGCATTTTCAGCCATGATTGGCTTTCTCCTTTCTCCCGCCGGGATCATGCAGGTGGCACGCA
TGCAGGCACTCCTTCGCCTCTGGCGCCGGGGTGATGGTGTCCAGCGGCTCACACGGGCCCCGCCGGGCGT
GACGCACGACGGCGCACAAGGATTTTAGGGAGGCGATTCCTCCTGCCATTAAGGCCACTGGTTGCGATTC
ACAACCAACAAATCTGCCTACATGCGTATCACCTGCTCTAGCCTCATATGAACGGTATTAGCTGTTCAAC
ATCAGTTTGTAGTGCTCCTTAATATCTTTAATGGCGTCAAAGATGCAGCAGAAGGCTTCGAAATCAATTT
TCCGCTTCTTATCGCGCACGACACGCATGCTAAAAATATGTTTACCGTACTCCGTTTTCGAATCGCCGTC
GTTGTTCTTGTTAAATTTTTTCCCGTCAATCTTGATATCGAGAATATCTTTTGGGAAGAGATCCTCCATG
CTCGTTTGTTCACCCGATGGGCTGAGTGGCGTCAGCACAATATAGAGGTTGTAGAAGACGTGGATATACT
TCATTTTGCGCATCTCGGTGACGTCATCTGGGCAGCTTTTGACCTTGTTGCGCAGGAAATTCAGGAGGTC
GGAGGGGCCCGTATCATTATCCAAGACCATAATGACGGGCTGCTTGGGGACGCTGCCATAATAGGAGGCG
TAGTTGTTTTTGTAACGTTCGACGAATTTCTTCAGATCCGCGGTACCACCGCTGAGATCGAGAAAATACT
TGGTTTTTTCATTCGACTTGAAAATGTTCAAGTTAATCTCCTTCTTCTTGCTATCGGTCTTTTCGCGAAA
CAATTCTGGATAGCTCGTTTCGAGCGAATGCAGGGCCGCCTTCAAGTAAATGCGATCGGTTTTACCCTCG
GTGATGATGGTTGGGCACGTATTGCCGTGGAAGAACTTATAATAAATAAACTTCGAATAGGCCTTTTCGC
GCGCGTTCAGCTTCAGTTTAAAGCCATGCAGGGTCGCATTGGTCAGGACATAGCGGTCTGGTTGTTTATT
CAATTTCTTTTTAATATTGTTAAATTTATCGACTTGATCGATAAACCCAAACATGCCTTCCAGCTTATCG
AGACCGCCGGAGACCAAGACGCCGTTCTCGTCGGGCACCTTGTATTCGCCCGTCCGATACAGCGCATGCG
CGAGCGCACGGGTCTTTTTGTAATAGCAGCGGTCGATATTCACAATACGGTTGACCGTCAAACCGGTGAC
TTCTTGCCGCGAGGTCTTGTACGTCAGCCGGGTCTTGCTATCGTTGATTTCGAACCCGGAATTTTCGATC
TCCTTGACCAACACCTTCCCCAGGACGACGCCCTCGGGCTGGACGGTCGCCATTTCCAGCGGGAACGTAT
TCTTATTGGTGGAAATGGTGATATCATCGGCATAGCGGCTATAGGTACAACCATACTTTTTGGCGAGTTT
GGCCAAACGCATATCCATAATGTTGCAGATCAAGTTGCTGATGATTGGCGAACACGGCGAGCCTTGGGGC
AGGGTCCCGTTATAGCACGCGGCCTTGGCCAGGGTGGTCGCCACGACGGGATTCAGGAGAAAATCCTGGT
TCGACAGAAAGTACCCGCGCACACGCCCAAAATTGAAGCTTTCGAAGAAGTCCTTCAAGTCAATGTTGAG
AATGATCTGCTTGCCGCGATGCTTATACGCGTTCAGGATGATGGACTTACCACGCTCAAACCCGAAGCTG
TAATTGTTCGAAATTTTACGAATCGCAAAAATCTCGTCACGACAGTCCGAGAGCAAATCGCAAATACGCC
GTTGAATGTCCTTCAGCCGGTCGGTTGGGGCCGAGATGGTGCGGACCCCTTTCCCTTTCTTTGGAATCGT
GAATTGCGTATATTGGTTATCGGAGCCGATCCGGTACAGGACATTCGTCAAAAACACCAGTTTGATATCG
AGAATTTTCGCGAGGTCTTCACGGGAGGTCGCCGCACGGAGGGCATCCAATTTCGAGGTTTTGGTCATAT
GTGGACTCCCTTTCTCTTATCGGGTGGTGGCCGCGAGCGCGGCCGGTGGAGGGTTGGTGACTGACGGCGC
TGCGAGACGGCGCCCGATGGGGTATGCGAGAACAACTGCGGCAAAACCGATCACGGCGATGACCGCGGCG
GGGAGCGGGCCGGTTTCCCAGTTGCCCGACACGATCAGGAAGGCCGGCACGGCGGCGGTGATCACGCCTT
CGGCCACCGCGACGAACCCGACGGCGGGCCCCAGTGCGTCGTGCCCCAGGCCGAGCAGCAGGAACAGCAT
GAACCACAGCACTGCCCACAGCAGCCAGATCACCCCGAACGCCGGGTCGGCCTCGGCGGTGAACGCGTGC
CACGAGTAGCCGAGTGCGGCGATCGCGACGAACAGCGAGAACCATCCGAGACCTTCTCCGTCCCAGTCGG
TCACGTTGTTGATGGCCACCCACAGGTAGGTGAAGCCGAACAGGTAGAGCCCGGAGGCCGCGAAGATCAC
GGCCGCGTCTCCGCCGGACTGCAGGATCAGCACCGTAGGCGTCACCACCTGCAGTCCGCCGACGAAGAAG
TTCAGCGGTGTTGCGCCTCGTGGGCTGATGCGGCCCAGCAGCATCAGCCCGTCGATGATGAGCACCGCAC
CCACGTAGAAGAGCCCGACGCCACCCATGTCGCTAGTACCTCGGCAGACTCGGTAGACCGGGATTGCGGC
GCGGGGCCCGCGGGCGGTCCGCGCCTGCGGGAATCGACTTCACCACCGTGGGACTTTCGGCGCTCGCGGA
CGCCGCGTCGAATGCGCGGTGATGTCCCGCGGTGAATGTCGTCAGCCCTACCGAACCGAAGACCCGGCGC
GCCGGCGTCCGGCACTCCGGACAGGTCGCCGCCGCATCGCGCTCGGAGATCGCGCAGGTGAGATCGAAGG
GACCGCAGTGGGAACAACGGAATGTGTAGGTCGGCATGGTCACCCCTTTCCATTCACCCGAAATATATCC
AGATGAAAATAAAAGTCAAGGGTGAACGCCCGCGCCGGGCGCGGGTGGTTACGAAGTCAAATTCGAGGTG
GTGTCGACGAGTTCGCGCAACTGGTCGACGTCCAGCCCGCACGATTCAAAAGCCGCACACTCGGCCTCGG
CTACCGCGTCCACCAGGCGGTTGCGCAGCGTCCGCCCCCGCGGGGTCAACGCCACGAGCACCCGCCGGCG
GTCATGCAGATCGGCAGTCCGGTAGATGATCCCTTGCGACACAAGGCGATCGACGGTTCTGGTGAGAGTC
GGACCCGTGATCAGCGTGGCCTGCGCGAGATCGCTCATGGGCACGGTGCGCCGTCCGGCCAACTCGTCGA
GCACGCGCCAGTCCTCGATCTTGAGCGACGAGTCCGCGAGCACGCGTTCGATCGCCGACTCCGCGAGGTG
GGTCAGACGCACCAACGGCAGCAGGAGGTTGGGGCGGCGCTGCTGTCCGGCGGCCATGGTGGGTGTCTCC
TCGTGTCGACGGCGGGGTCTGTTCAGAATGAATTATTTCTGCTAGAAAGCTTTGAAGCGCAGACTACACG
GGATCGACGGTGATCTGGAGTGCAGGACGGCGAGGTTGAGTTCCGCGTCGGGCTGGTGATTCCGCTTCAA
GGGCCAGCGGGAATCTTCGCGCCTTCGTGCGAGGCCGTGGCCGAGCTCGCGGCCAAGGAGGTCAACGAC
Features (pLannotate 1.2.2; 6 found; start..end, strand, type, name):
   3046..3634    -  rep_origin     ori: high-copy-number ColE1/pMB1/pBR322/pUC origin of replication
   3681..3824    -  CDS            TRA2_ECOLX (fragment): Protein predicted: Swiss-Prot protein existence level 4. Required for transposition of transposon Tn903. From Escherichia coli.
   3965..4780    -  CDS            KanR: aminoglycoside phosphotransferase; aph(3')-Ia; confers resistance to kanamycin in bacteria or G418 (Geneticin®) in eukaryotes
   4941..4987    -  terminator     rrnB T1 terminator: transcription terminator T1 from the E. coli rrnB gene
   6361..8118    -  CDS            RT67_ECOLX: Protein predicted: Swiss-Prot protein existence level 4. Participates in the synthesis of a msDNA (a branched RNA linked by a 2',5'-phosphodiester linkage to a single-stranded DNA) of unknown function. The retron transcript serves as primer and template to the reaction, and codes for the RT. From Escherichia coli.
   8140..8778    -  CDS            AMIS_MYCSM: Protein inferred from homology: Swiss-Prot protein existence level 3. Possible transporter that might be responsible for the adsorption of amidase substrates or release of their hydrolysis products. From Mycolicibacterium smegmatis (Mycobacterium smegmatis).
