[The description below was written by a language model from this plasmid's Addgene catalogue record and pLannotate feature annotations shown in this document.]
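Description:
pRECMYC-Eco2 is a bacterial expression plasmid carrying a retron-based "recombitron" for genome editing in Mycobacterium smegmatis mc2 155. The catalogue lists pJV62 as the backbone, while the purpose line calls it a pLAM12 backbone; the record does not explain how the two relate. The sequenced plasmid is 9,799 nt. For propagation in E. coli it has a high-copy ColE1/pUC-type origin and a kanamycin resistance gene (aph(3')-Ia), next to a remnant of a Tn903 transposition gene. An rrnB T1 terminator is also annotated. No mycobacterial replication origin appears in the feature table. Because the automated annotation covers only part of the sequence, this absence is not informative.

The roughly 3.1 kb synthetic insert, assembled by Gibson cloning, has three parts: a retron reverse transcriptase, a retron non-coding RNA, and the single-strand annealing protein MspRecT. The reverse transcriptase is annotated as a 1.7 kb ORF matching the E. coli msDNA-synthesising RT67. Neither the ncRNA nor the MspRecT ORF is annotated. The insert field names the ncRNA as Eco1, whereas the purpose line describes an Eco2 recombitron, and the record does not resolve this difference.

In a recombitron, the reverse transcriptase copies part of the ncRNA into single-stranded DNA inside the cell. Here the ncRNA has been engineered to encode an editing donor targeting the MSMEG_5894 gene. The RecT-type protein then anneals this donor to the chromosome during replication, installing the edit without externally supplied oligonucleotides.

Immediately adjacent to the reverse transcriptase gene is an M. smegmatis amiS homologue, a gene of the acetamidase locus. This suggests acetamide-inducible regulatory sequences, although the record names no promoter. The associated work concerns cross-species retron-mediated recombineering in phylogenetically diverse bacteria.
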