Addgene plasmid #240706: pRECMYC-Eco2
Purpose: pLAM12 vector backbone containing Eco2 recombitron with MspRecT and a donor in the ncRNA to target MSMEG_5894 gene of Mycobacterium smegmatis mc2 155
Depositing lab: Seth Shipman. Depositing organization: J. David Gladstone Institutes. Publication: Genome editing of phylogenetically distinct bacteria using cross-species retron-mediated recombineering. Gonzalez-Delgado A, Bonillo-Lopez L, Johnson MS, Knodlseder N, Ko CC, Lekbach Y, Oh JH, Selvakumar H, Wold MC, Yu Z, Aragon V, Gralnick JA, Guell M, Hatfull GF, Keitz BK, Koskella B, Mutalik VK, van Pijkeren JP, Shipman SL. Nat Biotechnol. 2026 Apr 23. doi: 10.1038/s41587-026-03076-6. PubMed 42026131.
Backbone
  Vector backbone: pJV62
  Backbone manufacturer: Graham Hatfull (Addgene #26910)
  Vector type: Bacterial Expression
Growth in bacteria
  Bacterial resistance: Kanamycin, 50 μg/mL
  Growth temperature: 37°C
  Growth strain: DH5alpha
  Copy number: High Copy
Gene/Insert
  Gene/Insert name: Eco2 RT, Eco1 ncRNA, MspRecT
  Species: Synthetic
  Insert size (bp): 3067
  Mutation: WT
  Cloning method: Gibson Cloning
Terms and licenses: Academic/Nonprofit Terms; Industry Terms: Not Available to Industry
Depositor comments: Please visit https://doi.org/10.1101/2025.06.16.660010 for bioRxiv preprint.
How to cite: pRECMYC-Eco2 was a gift from Seth Shipman (Addgene plasmid # 240706 ; http://n2t.net/addgene:240706 ; RRID:Addgene_240706)
